>Addgene plasmid #148739 | pnYC-HsNot1_1-1000_AF | depositor full sequence | sequence record 291187 | Full Sequence
GGTATGGCAATGAAAGACGGTGAGCTGGTGATATGGGATAGTGTTCACCCTTGTTACACCGTTTTCCATG
AGCAAACTGAAACGTTTTCATCGCTCTGGAGTGAATACCACGACGATTTCCGGCAGTTTCTACACATATA
TTCGCAAGATGTGGCGTGTTACGGTGAAAACCTGGCCTATTTCCCTAAAGGGTTTATTGAGAATATGTTT
TTCGTCTCAGCCAATCCCTGGGTGAGTTTCACCAGTTTTGATTTAAACGTGGCCAATATGGACAACTTCT
TCGCCCCCGTTTTCACCATGGGCAAATATTATACGCAAGGCGACAAGGTGCTGATGCCGCTGGCGATTCA
GGTTCATCATGCCGTCTGTGATGGCTTCCATGTCGGCAGAATGCTTAATGAATTACAACAGTACTGCGAT
GAGTGGCAGGGCGGGGCGTAATTTTTTTAAGGCAGTTATTGGTGCCCTTAAACGCCTGGTGCTACGCCTG
AATAAGTGATAATAAGCGGATGAATGGCAGAAATTCGAAAGCAAATTCGACCCGGTCGTCGGTTCAGGGC
AGGGTCGTTAAATAGCCGCTTATGTCTATTGCTGGTTTACCGGTTTATTGACTACCGGAAGCAGTGTGAC
CGTGTGCTTCTCAAATGCCTGAGGCCAGTTTGCTCAGGCTCTCCCCGTGGAGGTAATAATTGACGATATG
ATCATTTATTCTGCCTCCCAGAGCCTGATAAAAACGGTTAGCGCTTCGTTAATACAGATGTAGGTGTTCC
ACAGGGTAGCCAGCAGCATCCTGCGATGCAGATCCGGAACATAATGGTGCAGGGCGCTTGTTTCGGCGTG
GGTATGGTGGCAGGCCCCGTGGCCGGGGGACTGTTGGGCGCTGCCGGCACCTGTCCTACGAGTTGCATGA
TAAAGAAGACAGTCATAAGTGCGGCGACGATAGTCATGCCCCGCGCCCACCGGAAGGAGCTACCGGACAG
CGGTGCGGACTGTTGTAACTCAGAATAAGAAATGAGGCCGCTCATGGCGTTGACTCTCAGTCATAGTATC
GTGGTATCACCGGTTGGTTCCACTCTCTGTTGCGGGCAACTTCAGCAGCACGTAGGGGACTTCCGCGTTT
CCAGACTTTACGAAACACGGAAACCGAAGACCATTCATGTTGTTGCTCAGGTCGCAGACGTTTTGCAGCA
GCAGTCGCTTCACGTTCGCTCGCGTATCGGTGATTCATTCTGCTAACCAGTAAGGCAACCCCGCCAGCCT
AGCCGGGTCCTCAACGACAGGAGCACGATCATGCGCACCCGTGGCCAGGACCCAACGCTGCCCGAGATGC
GCCGCGTGCGGCTGCTGGAGATGGCGGACGCGATGGATATGTTCTGCCAAGGGTTGGTTTGCGCATTCAC
AGTTCTCCGCAAGAATTGATTGGCTCCAATTCTTGGAGTGGTGAATCCGTTAGCGAGGTGCCGCCGGCTT
CCATTCAGGTCGAGGTGGCCCGGCTCCATGCACCGCGACGCAACGCGGGGAGGCAGACAAGGTATAGGGC
GGCGCCTACAATCCATGCCAACCCGTTCCATGTGCTCGCCGAGGCGGCATAAATCGCCGTGACGATCAGC
GGTCCAGTGATCGAAGTTAGGCTGGTAAGAGCCGCGAGCGATCCTTGAAGCTGTCCCTGATGGTCGTCAT
CTACCTGCCTGGACAGCATGGCCTGCAACGCGGGCATCCCGATGCCGCCGGAAGCGAGAAGAATCATAAT
GGGGAAGGCCATCCAGCCTCGCGTCGCGAACGCCAGCAAGACGTAGCCCAGCGCGTCGGCCGCCATGCCG
GCGATAATGGCCTGCTTCTCGCCGAAACGTTTGGTGGCGGGACCAGTGACGAAGGCTTGAGCGAGGGCGT
GCAAGATTCCGAATACCGCAAGCGACAGGCCGATCATCGTCGCGCTCCAGCGAAAGCGGTCCTCGCCGAA
AATGACCCAGAGCGCTGCCGGCACCTGTCCTACGAGTTGCATGATAAAGAAGACAGTCATAAGTGCGGCG
ACGATAGTCATGCCCCGCGCCCACCGGAAGGAGCTGACTGGGTTGAAGGCTCTCAAGGGCATCGGTCGAC
GCTCTCCCTTATGCGACTCCTGCATTAGGAAGCAGCCCAGTAGTAGGTTGAGGCCGTTGAGCACCGCCGC
CGCAAGGAATGGTGCATGCAAGGAGATGGCGCCCAACAGTCCCCCGGCCACGGGGCCTGCCACCATACCC
ACGCCGAAACAAGCGCTCATGAGCCCGAAGTGGCGAGCCCGATCTTCCCCATCGGTGATGTCGGCGATAT
AGGCGCCAGCAACCGCACCTGTGGCGCCGGTGATGCCGGCCACGATGCGTCCGGCGTAGAGGATCAGACT
AAGATCTCGATCCCGCGAAATTAATACGACTCACTATAGGGGAATTGTGAGCGGATAACAATTCCCCACT
AGTAATAATTTTGTTTAACTTTAAGAAGGAGATATACCATGAACCTGGACTCGCTCTCGCTGGCCTTGTC
TCAAATCAGCTACCTGGTGGACAATTTAACCAAGAAAAATTACCGAGCCAGCCAGCAGGAAATACAGCAT
ATTGTGAATCGGCACGGTCCTGAGGCAGACAGGCATTTATTACGCTGCCTATTTTCGCATGTGGATTTCA
GTGGCGATGGTAAAAGCAGTGGCAAAGATTTCCATCAGACTCAGTTTCTGATTCAGGAGTGTGCGTTGCT
GATTACAAAGCCAAATTTTATCTCGACGCTGTCCTATGCCATTGATAATCCATTGCACTATCAGAAGAGT
TTAAAGCCTGCACCCCACTTATTTGCCCAGCTGAGTAAAGTGCTCAAATTAAGCAAAGTACAAGAGGTAA
TTTTTGGCCTTGCCCTGTTGAATTCTTCCAGCTCAGATCTTAGAGGTTTCGCTGCCCAGTTTATCAAACA
GAAGCTTCCAGATCTTCTGCGTTCTTACATTGACGCAGACGTCAGTGGAAATCAAGAAGGTGGCTTCCAA
GATATAGCAATAGAGGTCCTACACCTCCTCCTCTCCCATCTCCTCTTTGGGCAGAAGGGAGCCTTTGGAG
TTGGACAAGAACAGATAGACGCTTTTCTTAAGACGCTGCGCAGAGATTTTCCCCAAGAACGCTGTCCCGT
GGTGCTCGCACCACTTTTATACCCTGAAAAACGGGACATTCTAATGGACAGGATCCTGCCTGATTCCGGA
GGGGTAGCTAAAACCATGATGGAGAGCTCTTTGGCTGATTTCATGCAAGAAGTAGGCTATGGCTTTTGTG
CAAGTATTGAAGAATGTCGCAATATAATCGTGCAGTTTGGTGTTCGGGAGGTCACAGCTGCCCAGGTTGC
AAGGGTTTTGGGAATGATGGCTCGAACTCATTCAGGATTAACAGATGGCATTCCATTACAGAGTATTTCT
GCTCCGGGCAGTGGGATCTGGAGTGATGGGAAAGATAAAAGTGATGGAGCACAGGCACACACATGGAATG
TAGAAGTCTTGATTGACGTTCTTAAAGAACTGAATCCAAGTTTGAATTTCAAGGAAGTAACTTATGAACT
GGACCATCCTGGATTTCAAATTCGTGACAGTAAAGGACTTCATAATGTGGTTTATGGCATTCAGAGGGGT
TTGGGTATGGAAGTGTTCCCAGTAGACCTCATATATAGACCTTGGAAACATGCTGAAGGCCAGCTCTCCT
TCATTCAACATTCCCTTATAAATCCAGAGATCTTCTGTTTTGCTGACTATCCCTGTCATACTGTTGCCAC
TGATATTCTGAAAGCACCACCAGAGGATGACAATCGAGAAATTGCCACATGGAAGAGCTTGGATTTGATT
GAATCTCTGCTGAGGCTTGCAGAGGTTGGGCAGTATGAGCAAGTCAAACAGCTCTTCAGCTTCCCTATCA
AACACTGTCCAGACATGCTGGTATTGGCCTTACTACAAATTAACACCTCTTGGCATACCTTGCGCCATGA
ACTTATCTCCACTCTGATGCCAATTTTCCTTGGAAACCATCCTAACTCAGCTATTATTTTGCACTATGCA
TGGCATGGGCAGGGACAGTCTCCCTCAATTCGCCAACTTATCATGCATGCAATGGCAGAATGGTACATGA
GAGGGGAGCAGTATGATCAGGCCAAATTGTCTCGAATACTTGATGTGGCCCAGGACTTGAAGGCCTTGTC
AATGCTGCTAAATGGTACTCCATTTGCCTTTGTTATTGACCTTGCTGCACTTGCTTCACGTCGTGAATAC
CTCAAACTTGATAAGTGGCTCACAGATAAAATTCGAGAGCATGGGGAGCCTTTTATCCAGGCGTGTATGA
CTTTTTTAAAGAGACGGTGTCCTTCTATTTTGGGCGGACTTGCCCCAGAAAAAGACCAGCCCAAAAGTGC
TCAACTTCCTCCAGAAACTTTGGCGACAATGTTGGCCTGTCTGCAAGCTTGTGCAGGGAGTGTTTCTCAG
GAGCTATCAGAAACTATCCTCACCATGGTAGCCAATTGCAGTAATGTTATGAATAAGGCCAGACAACCAC
CACCTGGAGTTATGCCAAAAGGACGTCCTCCTAGTGCTAGCAGCTTAGATGCCATTTCTCCTGTTCAGAT
TGACCCTCTTGCTGGAATGACATCTCTTAGTATAGGTGGTTCAGCTGCCCCTCACACCCAGAGTATGCAG
GGTTTTCCTCCAAATTTGGGTTCTGCATTCAGTACCCCTCAGTCACCAGCAAAAGCATTTCCACCCCTTT
CAACCCCCAATCAGACCACTGCATTCAGTGGTATTGGAGGACTTTCATCACAGCTTCCAGTAGGTGGTCT
TGGCACAGGCAGCCTGACTGGTATAGGAACTGGTGCTCTTGGACTCCCTGCAGTGAATAACGACCCTTTT
GTACAGAGGAAACTGGGCACCTCTGGACTGAATCAGCCTACATTCCAGCAGAGTAAGATGAAACCTTCGG
ACTTGTCTCAGGTGTGGCCAGAGGCAAACCAGCACTTTAGTAAAGAGATAGATGATGAAGCAAACAGCTA
TTTCCAGCGAATATATAATCATCCACCACATCCAACCATGTCTGTTGATGAGGTATTAGAAATGCTGCAG
AGATTTAAAGACTCTACTATAAAGAGGGAACGAGAAGTATTTAACTGTATGCTAAGGAACTTGTTTGAAG
AATATCGTTTTTTTCCCCAGTATCCTGATAAAGAGTTACATATAACAGCCTGCCTATTTGGTGGTATAAT
TGAGAAAGGACTGGTCACTTACATGGCACTAGGTCTGGCTCTACGATATGTTCTTGAAGCCTTACGCAAG
CCTTTTGGATCCAAAATGTATTATTTCGGGATTGCTGCACTAGATAGATTTAAAAACAGATTGAAGGACT
ATCCCCAGTATTGTCAGCATTTGGCTTCTATCAGTCACTTTATGCAATTTCCACATCATTTACAGGAGTA
TATTGAGTATGGACAGCAGTCTAGAGATTAACCTAGGAGATCCGGCTGCTAACAAAGCCCGAAAGGAAGC
TGAGTTGGCTGCTGCCACCGCTGAGCAATAACTAGCATAACCCCTTGGGGCCTCTAAACGGGTCTTGAGG
GGTTTTTTGCTGAAAGGAGGAACTATATCCGGATATCCCGCAAGAGGCCCGGCAGTACCGGCATAACCAA
GCCTATGCCTACAGCATCCAGGGTGACGGTGCCGAGGATGACGATGAGCGCATTGTTAGATTTCATACAC
GGTGCCTGACTGCGTTAGCAATTTAACTGTGATAAACTACCGCATTAAAGCTTATCGATGATAAGCTGTC
AAACATGAGAATTACAACTTATATCGTATGGGGCTGACTTCAGGTGCTACATTTGAAGAGATAAATTGCA
CTGAAATCAAGAAATATTTTATCTGATTAATAAGATGATCTTCTTGAGATCGTTTTGGTCTGCGCGTAAT
CTCTTGCTCTGAAAACGAAAAAACCGCCTTGCAGGGCGGTTTTTCGAAGGTTCTCTGAGCTACCAACTCT
TTGAACCGAGGTAACTGGCTTGGAGGAGCGCAGTCACCAAAACTTGTCCTTTCAGTTTAGCCTTAACCGG
CGCATGACTTCAAGACTAACTCCTCTAAATCAATTACCAGTGGCTGCTGCCAGTGGTGCTTTTGCATGTC
TTTCCGGGTTGGACTCAAGACGATAGTTACCGGATAAGGCGCAGCGGTCGGACTGAACGGGGGGTTCGTG
CATACAGTCCAGCTTGGAGCGAACTGCCTACCCGGAACTGAGTGTCAGGCGTGGAATGAGACAAACGCGG
CCATAACAGCGGAATGACACCGGTAAACCGAAAGGCAGGAACAGGAGAGCGCACGAGGGAGCCGCCAGGG
GGAAACGCCTGGTATCTTTATAGTCCTGTCGGGTTTCGCCACCACTGATTTGAGCGTCAGATTTCGTGAT
GCTTGTCAGGGGGGCGGAGCCTATGGAAAAACGGCTTTGCCGCGGCCCTCTCACTTCCCTGTTAAGTATC
TTCCTGGCATCTTCCAGGAAATCTCCGCCCCGTTCGTAAGCCATTTCCGCTCGCCGCAGTCGAACGACCG
AGCGTAGCGAGTCAGTGAGCGAGGAAGCGGAATATATCCTGTATCACATATTCTGCTGACGCACCGGTGC
AGCCTTTTTTCTCCTGCCACATGAAGCACTTCACTGACACCCTCATCAGTGCCAACATAGTAAGCCAGTA
TACACTCCCCTAGCGCTGATGTCCGGCGGTGCTTTTGCCGTTACGCACCACCCCGTCAGTAGCTGAACAG
GAGGGACAGCTGATAGAAACAGAAGCCACTGGAGCACCTCAAAAACACCATCATACACTAAATCAGTAAG
TTGGCAGCATCACCCGACGCACTTTGCGCCGAATAAATACCTGTGACGGAAGATCACTTCGCAGAATAAA
TAAATCCTGGTGTCCCTGTTGATACCGGGAAGCCCTGGGCCAACTTTTGGCGAAAATGAGACGTTGATCG
GCACGTAAGAGGTTCCAACTTTCACCATAATGAAATAAGATCACTACCGGGCGTATTTTTTGAGTTATCG
AGATTTTCAGGAGCTAAGGAAGCTAAAATGGAGAAAAAAATCACTGGATATACCACCGTTGATATATCCC
AATGGCATCGTAAAGAACATTTTGAGGCATTTCAGTCAGTTGCTCAATGTACCTATAACCAGACCGTTCA
GCTGGATATTACGGCCTTTTTAAAGACCGTAAAGAAAAATAAGCACAAGTTTTATCCGGCCTTTATTCAC
ATTCTTGCCCGCCTGATGAATGCTCATCCGGAATTC
Features (pLannotate 1.2.2; 17 found; start..end, strand, type, name):
    739..834     -  CDS            resD (fragment): REDF_ECOLI - Also known as D. Protein inferred from homology: Swiss-Prot protein existence level 3. Acts as a repressor of transcription and as a site-specific resolvase that cleaves at the RfsF site. From Escherichia coli (strain K12).
    824..881     +  CDS            TcR (fragment): tetracycline efflux protein; tet; confers resistance to tetracycline
    878..971     -  CDS            TcR (fragment): tetracycline efflux protein; tet; confers resistance to tetracycline
   1475..2375    -  CDS            TcR (fragment): tetracycline efflux protein; tet; confers resistance to tetracycline
   2402..2420    +  promoter       T7 promoter: promoter for bacteriophage T7 RNA polymerase
   2421..2445    +  protein_bind   lac operator: The lac repressor binds to the lac operator to inhibit transcription in E. coli. This inhibition can be relieved by adding lactose or isopropyl-β-D-thiogalactopyranoside (IPTG). lac repressor encoded by lacI
   2460..2482    +  RBS            RBS: efficient ribosome binding site from bacteriophage T7 gene 10 (Olins and Rangwala, 1989)
   2489..5494    +  CDS            CNOT1 (fragment): CNOT1_HUMAN - Also known as CDC39, KIAA1007, NOT1. Experimental evidence at protein level: Swiss-Prot protein existence level 1. Scaffolding component of the CCR4-NOT complex which is one of the major cellular mRNA deadenylases and is linked to various cellular processes including bulk mRNA degradation, miRNA-mediated repression, translational repression during translational initiation and general transcription regulation. Additional complex functions may be a consequence of its influence on mRNA expression. Its scaffolding function implies its interaction with the catalytic complex module and
   5505..5554    +  CDS            SET1 (fragment): solubility-enhancement tag derived from T7 phage gene 10B
   5562..5609    +  terminator     T7 terminator: transcription terminator for bacteriophage T7 RNA polymerase
   5632..5736    -  CDS            TcR (fragment): tetracycline efflux protein; tet; confers resistance to tetracycline
   5784..5812    -  promoter       tet promoter: E. coli promoter for tetracycline efflux protein gene
   5924..6469    +  rep_origin     p15A ori: Plasmids containing the medium-copy-number p15A origin of replication can be propagated in E. coli cells that contain a second plasmid with the ColE1 origin.
   6557..6612    +  rep_origin     RSF ori (fragment): Plasmids containing the RSF 1030 origin of replication can be propagated in E. coli cells that contain additional plasmids with compatible origins.
   6731..6874    -  mobile_element IS1 (fragment): prokaryotic transposable element IS1
   6995..7097    +  promoter       cat promoter: promoter of the E. coli cat gene encoding chloramphenicol acetyltransferase
   7098..441     +  CDS            CmR (across the origin): chloramphenicol acetyltransferase; cat; confers resistance to chloramphenicol
