[The description below was written by a language model from this plasmid's Addgene catalogue record and pLannotate feature annotations shown in this document.]
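Description:
pnYC-HsNot1_1-1000_AF is a bacterial expression plasmid for producing the N-terminal portion (residues 1–1000) of human NOT1 (CNOT1), the large scaffolding subunit of the CCR4-NOT deadenylase complex. The catalogue lists the backbone as unknown, but the annotated 7.3 kb depositor sequence has the hallmarks of a pACYC-type vector. It carries a p15A origin of replication, a chloramphenicol acetyltransferase gene driven by its own cat promoter, and several disrupted fragments of the tetracycline resistance gene with the tet promoter, which look like remnants interrupted by the expression cassette. Selection is therefore by chloramphenicol, and the plasmid is recorded as low copy. Because p15A is compatible with ColE1-type origins, such a vector can be maintained alongside a second expression plasmid, which suits co-expression of binding partners, although the record does not state this use explicitly.

The expression cassette consists of a T7 promoter followed by a lac operator, the phage T7 gene 10 ribosome binding site, the roughly 3 kb CNOT1 coding fragment and a T7 terminator. Transcription thus depends on T7 RNA polymerase supplied by the host strain and is inducible with IPTG through relief of lac repressor binding; no lacI gene is annotated on the plasmid itself. No affinity tag is annotated upstream of the insert. A short downstream match to a T7 gene 10-derived sequence appears between the insert and the terminator and may simply be vector sequence. The depositor notes that the insert corresponds to isoform 1 of the human gene and that the supplied sequence may be theoretical. The construct comes from work on how mRNA repressor proteins engage CCR4-NOT subunits.
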