Addgene plasmid #148739: pnYC-HsNot1_1-1000_AF
Purpose: Bacterial Expression of HsNot1_1-1000
Depositing lab: Elisa Izaurralde. Depositing organization: Max Planck Institute for Developmental Biology. Publication: Drosophila Bag-of-marbles directly interacts with the CAF40 subunit of the CCR4-NOT complex to elicit repression of mRNA targets. Sgromo A, Raisch T, Backhaus C, Keskeny C, Alva V, Weichenrieder O, Izaurralde E. RNA. 2018 Mar;24(3):381-395. doi: 10.1261/rna.064584.117. Epub 2017 Dec 18. PubMed 29255063.
Backbone
  Vector backbone: Unknown
  Vector type: Bacterial Expression
Growth in bacteria
  Bacterial resistance: Chloramphenicol, 25 μg/mL
  Growth temperature: 37°C
  Growth strain: DH5alpha
  Copy number: Low Copy
Gene/Insert
  Gene/Insert name: HsNot1_1-1000
  Species: H. sapiens (human)
  Entrez Gene: CNOT1 (a.k.a. AD-005, CDC39, HPE12, NOT1, NOT1H, VIBOS)
  Cloning method: Unknown
Terms and licenses: Academic/Nonprofit Terms; Industry Terms: Not Available to Industry
Depositor comments: sequence of isoform 1 given by NCBI: NM_016284.4. Plasmids from this collection were made available to the research community and donated after the lab closed. Please note that the sequence provided by the depositing laboratory may be theoretical/predicted or based on Sanger sequencing results. There may be discrepancies between sequencing results obtained by Addgene and the depositor sequence. If an Addgene verified sequence is not available, please contact before placing your order to request that our lab fully sequence the plasmid.
How to cite: pnYC-HsNot1_1-1000_AF was a gift from Elisa Izaurralde (Addgene plasmid # 148739 ; http://n2t.net/addgene:148739 ; RRID:Addgene_148739)
